>Addgene plasmid #183393 | pMSCV-IRES-GFP-human-caspase-1/4a | addgene full sequence | sequence record 370659 | Addgene NGS Result
CCCCCTCCCTGGGTCAAGCCCTTTGTACACCCTAAGCCTCCGCCTCCTCTTCCTCCATCCGCCCCGTCTC
TCCCCCTTGAACCTCCTCGTTCGACCCCGCCTCGATCCTCCCTTTATCCAGCCCTCACTCCTTCTCTAGG
CGCCGGAATTAGATCTCTCGAGATCGATGCGGCCGCGCCACCATGGAACAAAAACTCATCTCAGAAGAGG
ATCTGATGGCCGACAAGGTCCTGAAGGAGAAGAGAAAGCTGTTTATCCGTTCCATGGGTGAAGGTACAAT
AAATGGCTTACTGGATGAATTATTACAGACAAGGGTGCTGAACAAGGAAGAGATGGAGAAAGTAAAACGT
GAAAATGCTACAGTTATGGATAAGACCCGAGCTTTGATTGACTCCGTTATTCCGAAAGGGGCACAGGCAT
GCCAAATTTGCATCACATACATTTGTGAAGAAGACAGTTACCTGGCAGGGACGCTGGGACTCTCAGCAGA
TCAAACATCTGGAAATTACCTTAATATGCAAGACTCTCAAGGAGTACTTTCTTCCTTTCCAAAAAAAGCT
CATCCGAATATGGAGGCTGGACCACCTGAGTCAGGAGAATCTACAGATGCCCTCAAGCTTTGTCCTCATG
AAGAATTCCTGAGACTATGTAAAGAAAGAGCTGAAGAGATCTATCCAATAAAGGAGAGAAACAACCGCAC
ACGCCTGGCTCTCATCATATGCAATACAGAGTTTGACCATCTGCCTCCGAGGAATGGAGCTGACTTTGAC
ATCACAGGGATGAAGGAGCTACTTGAGGGTCTGGACTATAGTGTAGATGTAGAAGAGAATCTGACAGCCA
GGGATATGGAGTCAGCGCTGAGGGCATTTGCTACCAGACCAGAGCACAAGTCCTCTGACAGCACATTCTT
GGTACTCATGTCTCATGGCATCCTGGAGGGAATCTGCGGAACTGTGCATGATGAGAAAAAACCAGATGTG
CTGCTTTATGACACCATCTTCCAGATATTCAACAACCGCAACTGCCTCAGTCTGAAGGACAAACCCAAGG
TCATCATTGTCCAGGCCTGCAGAGGTGCAAACCGTGGGGAACTGTGGGTCAGAGACTCTCCAGCATCCTT
GGAAGTGGCCTCTTCACAGTCATCTGAGAACCTAGAGGAAGATGCTGTTTACAAGACCCACGTGGAGAAG
GACTTCATTGCTTTCTGCTCTTCAACGCCACACAACGTGTCCTGGAGAGACAGCACAATGGGCTCTATCT
TCATCACACAACTCATCACATGCTTCCAGAAATATTCTTGGTGCTGCCACCTAGAGGAAGTATTTCGGAA
GGTACAGCAATCATTTGAAACTCCAAGGGCCAAAGCTCAAATGCCCACCATAGAACGACTGTCCATGACA
AGATATTTCTACCTCTTTCCTGGCAATTGAGTCGACGGTATCGATAAGCTTGATATCGAATTCCGCCCCC
CCCCCTAACGTTACTGGCCGAAGCCGCTTGGAATAAGGCCGGTGTGCGTTTGTCTATATGTTATTTTCCA
CCATATTGCCGTCTTTTGGCAATGTGAGGGCCCGGAAACCTGGCCCTGTCTTCTTGACGAGCATTCCTAG
GGGTCTTTCCCCTCTCGCCAAAGGAATGCAAGGTCTGTTGAATGTCGTGAAGGAAGCAGTTCCTCTGGAA
GCTTCTTGAAGACAAACAACGTCTGTAGCGACCCTTTGCAGGCAGCGGAACCCCCCACCTGGCGACAGGT
GCCTCTGCGGCCAAAAGCCACGTGTATAAGATACACCTGCAAAGGCGGCACAACCCCAGTGCCACGTTGT
GAGTTGGATAGTTGTGGAAAGAGTCAAATGGCTCTCCTCAAGCGTATTCAACAAGGGGCTGAAGGATGCC
CAGAAGGTACCCCATTGTATGGGATCTGATCTGGGGCCTCGGTGCACATGCTTTACATGTGTTTAGTCGA
GGTTAAAAAAACGTCTAGGCCCCCCGAACCACGGGGACGTGGTTTTCCTTTGAAAAACACGATGATAATA
TGGCCACAACCATGGTGAGCAAGGGCGAGGAGCTGTTCACCGGGGTGGTGCCCATCCTGGTCGAGCTGGA
CGGCGACGTAAACGGCCACAAGTTCAGCGTGTCTGGCGAGGGCGAGGGCGATGCCACCTACGGCAAGCTG
ACCCTGAAGTTCATCTGCACCACCGGCAAGCTGCCCGTGCCCTGGCCCACCCTCGTGACCACCCTGACCT
ACGGCGTGCAGTGCTTCAGCCGCTACCCCGACCACATGAAGCAGCACGACTTCTTCAAGTCCGCCATGCC
CGAAGGCTACGTCCAGGAGCGCACCATCTTCTTCAAGGACGACGGCAACTACAAGACCCGCGCCGAGGTG
AAGTTCGAGGGCGACACCCTGGTGAACCGCATCGAGCTGAAGGGCATCGACTTCAAGGAGGACGGCAACA
TCCTGGGGCACAAGCTGGAGTACAACTACAACAGCCACAACGTCTATATCATGGCCGACAAGCAGAAGAA
CGGCATCAAGGCGAACTTCAAGATCCGCCACAACATCGAGGACGGCAGCGTGCAGCTCGCCGACCACTAC
CAGCAGAACACCCCCATCGGCGACGGCCCCGTGCTGCTGCCCGACAACCACTACCTGAGCACCCAGTCCG
CCCTGAGCAAAGACCCCAACGAGAAGCGCGATCACATGGTCCTGCTGGAGTTCGTGACCGCCGCCGGGAT
CACTCTCGGCATGGACGAGCTGTACAAGTAATGAATTAATTAAGAATTCGATAAAATAAAAGATTTTATT
TAGTCTCCAGAAAAAGGGGGGAATGAAAGACCCCACCTGTAGGTTTGGCAAGCTAGCTTAAGTAACGCCA
TTTTGCAAGGCATGGAAAATACATAACTGAGAATAGAGAAGTTCAGATCAAGGTTAGGAACAGAGAGACA
GCAGAATATGGGCCAAACAGGATATCTGTGGTAAGCAGTTCCTGCCCCGGCTCAGGGCCAAGAACAGATG
GTCCCCAGATGCGGTCCCGCCCTCAGCAGTTTCTAGAGAACCATCAGATGTTTCCAGGGTGCCCCAAGGA
CCTGAAATGACCCTGTGCCTTATTTGAACTAACCAATCAGTTCGCTTCTCGCTTCTGTTCGCGCGCTTCT
GCTCCCCGAGCTCAATAAAAGAGCCCACAACCCCTCACTCGGCGCGCCAGTCCTCCGATAGACTGCGTCG
CCCGGGTACCCGTGTATCCAATAAACCCTCTTGCAGTTGCATCCGACTTGTGGTCTCGCTGTTCCTTGGG
AGGGTCTCCTCTGAGTGATTGACTACCCGTCAGCGGGGGTCTTTCATGGGTAACAGTTTCTTGAAGTTGG
AGAACAACATTCTGAGGGTAGGAGTCGAATATTAAGTAATCCTGACTCAATTAGCCACTGTTTTGAATCC
ACATACTCCAATACTCCTGAAATAGTTCATTATGGACAGCGCAGAAAGAGCTGGGGAGAATTGTGAAATT
GTTATCCGCTCACAATTCCACACAACATACGAGCCGGAAGCATAAAGTGTAAAGCCTGGGGTGCCTAATG
AGTGAGCTAACTCACATTAATTGCGTTGCGCTCACTGCCCGCTTTCCAGTCGGGAAACCTGTCGTGCCAG
CTGCATTAATGAATCGGCCAACGCGCGGGGAGAGGCGGTTTGCGTATTGGGCGCTCTTCCGCTTCCTCGC
TCACTGACTCGCTGCGCTCGGTCGTTCGGCTGCGGCGAGCGGTATCAGCTCACTCAAAGGCGGTAATACG
GTTATCCACAGAATCAGGGGATAACGCAGGAAAGAACATGTGAGCAAAAGGCCAGCAAAAGGCCAGGAAC
CGTAAAAAGGCCGCGTTGCTGGCGTTTTTCCATAGGCTCCGCCCCCCTGACGAGCATCACAAAAATCGAC
GCTCAAGTCAGAGGTGGCGAAACCCGACAGGACTATAAAGATACCAGGCGTTTCCCCCTGGAAGCTCCCT
CGTGCGCTCTCCTGTTCCGACCCTGCCGCTTACCGGATACCTGTCCGCCTTTCTCCCTTCGGGAAGCGTG
GCGCTTTCTCATAGCTCACGCTGTAGGTATCTCAGTTCGGTGTAGGTCGTTCGCTCCAAGCTGGGCTGTG
TGCACGAACCCCCCGTTCAGCCCGACCGCTGCGCCTTATCCGGTAACTATCGTCTTGAGTCCAACCCGGT
AAGACACGACTTATCGCCACTGGCAGCAGCCACTGGTAACAGGATTAGCAGAGCGAGGTATGTAGGCGGT
GCTACAGAGTTCTTGAAGTGGTGGCCTAACTACGGCTACACTAGAAGAACAGTATTTGGTATCTGCGCTC
TGCTGAAGCCAGTTACCTTCGGAAAAAGAGTTGGTAGCTCTTGATCCGGCAAACAAACCACCGCTGGTAG
CGGTGGTTTTTTTGTTTGCAAGCAGCAGATTACGCGCAGAAAAAAAGGATCTCAAGAAGATCCTTTGATC
TTTTCTACGGGGTCTGACGCTCAGTGGAACGAAAACTCACGTTAAGGGATTTTGGTCATGAGATTATCAA
AAAGGATCTTCACCTAGATCCTTTTAAATTAAAAATGAAGTTTTAAATCAATCTAAAGTATATATGAGTA
AACTTGGTCTGACAGTTACCAATGCTTAATCAGTGAGGCACCTATCTCAGCGATCTGTCTATTTCGTTCA
TCCATAGTTGCCTGACTCCCCGTCGTGTAGATAACTACGATACGGGAGGGCTTACCATCTGGCCCCAGTG
CTGCAATGATACCGCGAGACCCACGCTCACCGGCTCCAGATTTATCAGCAATAAACCAGCCAGCCGGAAG
GGCCGAGCGCAGAAGTGGTCCTGCAACTTTATCCGCCTCCATCCAGTCTATTAATTGTTGCCGGGAAGCT
AGAGTAAGTAGTTCGCCAGTTAATAGTTTGCGCAACGTTGTTGCCATTGCTACAGGCATCGTGGTGTCAC
GCTCGTCGTTTGGTATGGCTTCATTCAGCTCCGGTTCCCAACGATCAAGGCGAGTTACATGATCCCCCAT
GTTGTGCAAAAAAGCGGTTAGCTCCTTCGGTCCTCCGATCGTTGTCAGAAGTAAGTTGGCCGCAGTGTTA
TCACTCATGGTTATGGCAGCACTGCATAATTCTCTTACTGTCATGCCATCCGTAAGATGCTTTTCTGTGA
CTGGTGAGTACTCAACCAAGTCATTCTGAGAATAGTGTATGCGGCGACCGAGTTGCTCTTGCCCGGCGTC
AATACGGGATAATACCGCGCCACATAGCAGAACTTTAAAAGTGCTCATCATTGGAAAACGTTCTTCGGGG
CGAAAACTCTCAAGGATCTTACCGCTGTTGAGATCCAGTTCGATGTAACCCACTCGTGCACCCAACTGAT
CTTCAGCATCTTTTACTTTCACCAGCGTTTCTGGGTGAGCAAAAACAGGAAGGCAAAATGCCGCAAAAAA
GGGAATAAGGGCGACACGGAAATGTTGAATACTCATACTCTTCCTTTTTCAATATTATTGAAGCATTTAT
CAGGGTTATTGTCTCATGAGCGGATACATATTTGAATGTATTTAGAAAAATAAACAAATAGGGGTTCCGC
GCACATTTCCCCGAAAAGTGCCACCTGACGTCTAAGAAACCATTATTATCATGACATTAACCTATAAAAA
TAGGCGTATCACGAGGCCCTTTCGTCTCGCGCGTTTCGGTGATGACGGTGAAAACCTCTGACACATGCAG
CTCCCGGAGACGGTCACAGCTTGTCTGTAAGCGGATGCCGGGAGCAGACAAGCCCGTCAGGGCGCGTCAG
CGGGTGTTGGCGGGTGTCGGGGCTGGCTTAACTATGCGGCATCAGAGCAGATTGTACTGAGAGTGCACCA
TATGCGGTGTGAAATACCGCACAGATGCGTAAGGAGAAAATACCGCATCAGGCGCCATTCGCCATTCAGG
CTGCGCAACTGTTGGGAAGGGCGATCGGTGCGGGCCTCTTCGCTATTACGCCAGCTGGCGAAAGGGGGAT
GTGCTGCAAGGCGATTAAGTTGGGTAACGCCAGGGTTTTCCCAGTCACGACGTTGTAAAACGACGGCGCA
AGGAATGGTGCATGCAAGGAGATGGCGCCCAACAGTCCCCCGGCCACGGGGCCTGCCACCATACCCACGC
CGAAACAAGCGCTCATGAGCCCGAAGTGGCGAGCCCGATCTTCCCCATCGGTGATGTCGGCGATATAGGC
GCCAGCAACCGCACCTGTGGCGCCGGTGATGCCGGCCACGATGCGTCCGGCGTAGAGGCGATTAGTCCAA
TTTGTTAAAGACAGGATATCAGTGGTCCAGGCTCTAGTTTTGACTCAACAATATCACCAGCTGAAGCCTA
TAGAGTACGAGCCATAGATAAAATAAAAGATTTTATTTAGTCTCCAGAAAAAGGGGGGAATGAAAGACCC
CACCTGTAGGTTTGGCAAGCTAGCTTAAGTAACGCCATTTTGCAAGGCATGGAAAATACATAACTGAGAA
TAGAGAAGTTCAGATCAAGGTTAGGAACAGAGAGACAGCAGAATATGGGCCAAACAGGATATCTGTGGTA
AGCAGTTCCTGCCCCGGCTCAGGGCCAAGAACAGATGGTCCCCAGATGCGGTCCCGCCCTCAGCAGTTTC
TAGAGAACCATCAGATGTTTCCAGGGTGCCCCAAGGACCTGAAATGACCCTGTGCCTTATTTGAACTAAC
CAATCAGTTCGCTTCTCGCTTCTGTTCGCGCGCTTCTGCTCCCCGAGCTCAATAAAAGAGCCCACAACCC
CTCACTCGGCGCGCCAGTCCTCCGATAGACTGCGTCGCCCGGGTACCCGTATTCCCAATAAAGCCTCTTG
CTGTTTGCATCCGAATCGTGGACTCGCTGATCCTTGGGAGGGTCTCCTCAGATTGATTGACTGCCCACCT
CGGGGGTCTTTCATTTGGAGGTTCCACCGAGATTTGGAGACCCCTGCCCAGGGACCACCGACCCCCCCGC
CGGGAGGTAAGCTGGCCAGCGGTCGTTTCGTGTCTGTCTCTGTCTTTGTGCGTGTTTGTGCCGGCATCTA
ATGTTTGCGCCTGCGTCTGTACTAGTTAGCTAACTAGCTCTGTATCTGGCGGACCCGTGGTGGAACTGAC
GAGTTCTGAACACCCGGCCGCAACCCTGGGAGACGTCCCAGGGACTTTGGGGGCCGTTTTTGTGGCCCGA
CCTGAGGAAGGGAGTCGATGTGGAATCCGACCCCGTCAGGATATGTGGTTCTGGTAGGAGACGAGAACCT
AAAACAGTTCCCGCCTCCGTCTGAATTTTTGCTTTCGGTTTGGAACCGAAGCCGCGCGTCTTGTCTGCTG
CAGCGCTGCAGCATCGTTCTGTGTTGTCTCTGTCTGACTGTGTTTCTGTATTTGTCTGAAAATTAGGGCC
AGACTGTTACCACTCCCTTAAGTTTGACCTTAGGTCACTGGAAAGATGTCGAGCGGATCGCTCACAACCA
GTCGGTAGATGTCAAGAAGAGACGTTGGGTTACCTTCTGCTCTGCAGAATGGCCAACCTTTAACGTCGGA
TGGCCGCGAGACGGCACCTTTAACCGAGACCTCATCACCCAGGTTAAGATCAAGGTCTTTTCACCTGGCC
CGCATGGACACCCAGACCAGGTCCCCTACATCGTGACCTGGGAAGCCTTGGCTTTTGAC
Features (pLannotate 1.2.2; 20 found; start..end, strand, type, name):
    261..1427    +  CDS            CASP4: CASP4_HUMAN - Also known as ICH2 From Homo sapiens (Human).
   1431..1464    -  misc_feature   MCS (fragment): pBluescript multiple cloning site
   1566..2028    +  misc_feature   IRES: internal ribosome entry site (IRES) of the encephalomyocarditis virus (EMCV)
   2042..2761    +  CDS            EGFP: the original enhanced GFP (Yang et al., 1996) mammalian codon-optimized
   2823..3337    +  LTR            3' LTR: 3' long terminal repeat from murine embryonic stem cell virus
   3499..3515    -  protein_bind   lac operator: The lac repressor binds to the lac operator to inhibit transcription in E. coli. This inhibition can be relieved by adding lactose or isopropyl-β-D-thiogalactopyranoside (IPTG). lac repressor encoded by lacI
   3523..3553    -  promoter       lac promoter: promoter for the E. coli lac operon
   3568..3589    -  protein_bind   CAP binding site: CAP binding activates transcription in the presence of cAMP. E. coli catabolite activator protein
   3602..3694    -  CDS            lacI (fragment): lac repressor; lacI; The lac repressor binds to the lac operator to inhibit transcription in E. coli. This inhibition can be relieved by adding lactose or isopropyl-β-D-thiogalactopyranoside (IPTG).
   3877..4465    -  rep_origin     ori: high-copy-number ColE1/pMB1/pBR322/pUC origin of replication
   4636..5496    -  CDS            AmpR: β-lactamase; bla; confers resistance to ampicillin, carbenicillin, and related antibiotics
   5497..5601    -  promoter       AmpR promoter: bla
   5696..5731    +  CDS            rop (fragment): Rop protein, which maintains plasmids at low copy number; rop
   5833..5932    +  misc_feature   bom (fragment): basis of mobility region from pBR322
   5938..6087    -  CDS            lacZα (fragment): LacZα fragment of β-galactosidase; lacZ fragment
   6087..6288    -  CDS            TcR (fragment): tetracycline efflux protein; tet; confers resistance to tetracycline
   6289..6387    +  CDS            env (fragment): murine leukemia virus gPr80 envelope polyprotein precursor; env; proteolytically cleaved into gp70SU and p15TM subunits
   6429..6945    +  LTR            5' LTR: 5' long terminal repeat from murine embryonic stem cell virus
   7009..7350    +  misc_feature   MESV Ψ: packaging signal of murine embryonic stem cell virus
   7417..144     +  CDS            gag (truncated) (across the origin): truncated Moloney murine leukemia virus (MMLV) gag gene lacking the start codon
