[The description below was written by a language model from this plasmid's Addgene catalogue record and pLannotate feature annotations shown in this document.]
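Description:
pMSCV-IRES-GFP-human-caspase-1/4a is a gammaretroviral transfer plasmid built on the pMSCV-IRES-EGFP backbone and intended for stable expression of an engineered inflammatory caspase in mammalian cells by retroviral transduction. In bacteria it is maintained through a high-copy ColE1/pUC-type origin and selected with ampicillin via the β-lactamase gene. The remaining bacterial annotations (lac promoter/operator, and fragments of lacI, lacZα, rop, bom and TcR) are backbone remnants with no evident role in the design.

The viral cassette is flanked by 5′ and 3′ long terminal repeats from murine embryonic stem cell virus. The 5′ LTR is followed by the MESV Ψ packaging signal and a truncated, start-codon-less gag segment, which together allow the genomic RNA to be packaged into virions when gag-pol and envelope functions are supplied in trans by packaging cells. The 5′ LTR (the MESV promoter listed in the record) drives a bicistronic transcript. Its first cistron, cloned between NotI and SalI, is a synthetic chimera of roughly 1.2 kb in which the CARD domain of human caspase-1 is fused to the catalytic domain of human caspase-4, with an N-terminal Myc tag. The automated annotation labels the whole open reading frame as CASP4 and does not separately mark the caspase-1 CARD or the Myc tag. Downstream, an EMCV IRES directs cap-independent translation of EGFP, so transduced cells can be identified or sorted by green fluorescence.

The associated work concerns redesigning the LPS receptor caspase-4 into an interleukin-1β-converting enzyme, which suggests this domain-swap construct is used to test how the CARD and enzymatic domains contribute to inflammatory caspase function.
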