Addgene plasmid #183393: pMSCV-IRES-GFP-human-caspase-1/4a
Purpose: Expression of mammalian inflammatory caspase gene in mammalian cells by retroviral transduction
Depositing lab: Jonathan Kagan. Depositing organization: Boston Children's Hospital. Publication: Evolution-inspired redesign of the LPS receptor caspase-4 into an interleukin-1beta converting enzyme. Devant P, Cao A, Kagan JC. Sci Immunol. 2021 Aug 10;6(62). doi: 10.1126/sciimmunol.abh3567. PubMed 34734155.
Backbone
  Vector backbone: pMSCV-IRES-EGFP
  Backbone size w/o insert (bp): 6400
  Vector type: Retroviral
Growth in bacteria
  Bacterial resistance: Ampicillin, 100 μg/mL
  Growth temperature: 37°C
  Growth strain: NEB Stable
  Copy number: High Copy
Gene/Insert
  Gene/Insert name: CARD domain of human caspase-1 fused to catalytic domain of human caspase-4 (alt names: hCARD1/mEnz4; human caspase-1/4a)
  Species: H. sapiens (human), Synthetic
  Insert size (bp): 1200
  Entrez Gene: CASP1 (a.k.a. ICE, IL1BC, P45)
  Promoter: MESV
  Tag / fusion protein: Myc (N terminal on insert)
  Cloning method: Restriction Enzyme; 5′ cloning site NotI (not destroyed); 3′ cloning site SalI (not destroyed)
  Sequencing primers: 5′ MSCV-fwd; 3′ MSCV-rev
Terms and licenses: Academic/Nonprofit Terms; Industry Terms: Not Available to Industry
How to cite: pMSCV-IRES-GFP-human-caspase-1/4a was a gift from Jonathan Kagan (Addgene plasmid # 183393 ; http://n2t.net/addgene:183393 ; RRID:Addgene_183393)
